Addgene plasmid #200197: NLS-Halo
Purpose: Expression for SV40 NLS
Depositing lab: Sheila Teves. Depositing organization: University of British Columbia. Publication: Heat shock transcription factors demonstrate a distinct mode of interaction with mitotic chromosomes. Price RM, Budzynski MA, Shen J, Mitchell JE, Kwan JZJ, Teves SS. Nucleic Acids Res. 2023 Apr 28:gkad304. doi: 10.1093/nar/gkad304. PubMed 37114996.
Backbone
  Vector backbone: 3X-Flag-Halo-TEV
  Vector type: Mammalian Expression
Growth in bacteria
  Bacterial resistance: Ampicillin, 100 μg/mL
  Growth temperature: 37°C
  Growth strain: DH5alpha
  Copy number: High Copy
Gene/Insert
  Gene/Insert name: 3X SV40 NLS-Halo
  Species: M. musculus (mouse)
  Mutation: None
  Promoter: EF_1alpha
  Tag / fusion protein: Halo (C terminal on insert)
  Cloning method: Gibson Cloning
Terms and licenses: Academic/Nonprofit Terms; Industry Terms: Not Available to Industry
Depositor comments: Please visit https://www.biorxiv.org/content/10.1101/2022.10.05.511012v1 for bioRxiv preprint.
How to cite: NLS-Halo was a gift from Sheila Teves (Addgene plasmid # 200197 ; http://n2t.net/addgene:200197 ; RRID:Addgene_200197)
