[The description below was written by a language model from this plasmid's Addgene catalogue record and pLannotate feature annotations shown in this document.]
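Description:
NLS-Halo is a mammalian expression plasmid of about 7.9 kb, built by Gibson cloning in the 3X-Flag-Halo-TEV backbone to produce a nuclear-targeted HaloTag protein. It is propagated in E. coli as a high-copy plasmid through a ColE1/pUC-type origin and selected with ampicillin via the β-lactamase gene. The bacterial portion also carries an f1 phage origin and remnants of a lac cloning region (lac promoter and operator, CAP site, lacZα and lacI fragments). Two short stretches matching the phage lambda portal gene flank the expression unit. Their function is not explained in the record, and they are probably stuffer or backbone remnants.

The mammalian cassette is driven by the human EF-1α core promoter followed by a truncated HTLV-1 5' LTR segment, a composite arrangement commonly used for strong constitutive expression. The annotated open reading frame runs 3xFLAG epitope, SV40 large T antigen nuclear localization signal, HaloTag and a TEV protease site. The catalogue describes the insert as three copies of the SV40 NLS, whereas the automated annotation marks only one NLS feature; the gap before HaloTag could hold further repeats, but this cannot be confirmed here. The catalogue lists the insert species as mouse, although the NLS is viral and HaloTag is a modified bacterial dehalogenase. Downstream, an EMCV IRES links the fusion to NeoR/KanR on the same transcript, allowing G418 selection of expressing cells, followed by a WPRE fragment and the SV40 polyadenylation signal.

HaloTag binds chloroalkane ligands covalently, so the protein can be labelled with fluorescent dyes in live cells. Given the associated study of transcription factor interactions with mitotic chromosomes, the construct plausibly serves as a nuclear-localized imaging control with no specific chromatin-binding activity, though the record states only that it expresses the SV40 NLS.
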