Features (pLannotate 1.2.2; 22 found; start..end, strand, type, name):
    719..823     -  promoter       AmpR promoter: bla
    849..1304    -  rep_origin     f1 ori (sequence partly withheld): f1 bacteriophage origin of replication; arrow indicates direction of (+) strand synthesis
   1309..1464    -  CDS            lacZα (fragment): LacZα fragment of β-galactosidase; lacZ fragment
   1466..1585    +  CDS            B (fragment): PORTL_LAMBD - Experimental evidence at protein level: Swiss-Prot protein existence level 1. Forms the portal vertex of the capsid (PubMed:6228056, PubMed:6232391). This portal plays critical roles in head assembly, genome packaging, neck/tail attachment, and genome ejection (Probable). The portal protein multimerizes as a single ring-shaped homododecamer arranged around a central channel (PubMed:6232391). Binds to the terminase subunits to form the packaging machine (PubMed:7799432). From Escherichia phage lambda (Bacteriophage lambda).
   2108..2319    +  promoter       EF-1α core promoter: core promoter for human elongation factor EF-1α
   2332..2600    +  LTR            5' LTR (truncated): truncated 5' long terminal repeat (LTR) from human T-cell leukemia virus (HTLV) type 1
   2635..2700    +  CDS            3xFLAG: three tandem FLAG® epitope tags, followed by an enterokinase cleavage site
   2704..2724    +  CDS            SV40 NLS: nuclear localization signal of SV40 (simian virus 40) large T antigen
   2779..3669    +  CDS            HaloTag®: modified bacterial dehalogenase that forms covalent bonds with chloroalkane derivatives
   3682..3702    +  CDS            TEV site: tobacco etch virus (TEV) protease recognition and cleavage site
   3733..4305    +  misc_feature   IRES: internal ribosome entry site (IRES) of the encephalomyocarditis virus (EMCV)
   4314..5108    +  CDS            NeoR/KanR: aminoglycoside phosphotransferase from Tn5; aph(3')-II (or nptII); confers resistance to neomycin, kanamycin, and G418 (Geneticin®)
   5115..5221    +  misc_feature   WPRE (fragment): woodchuck hepatitis virus posttranscriptional regulatory element
   5230..5351    +  polyA_signal   SV40 poly(A) signal: SV40 polyadenylation signal
   5369..5461    +  ncRNA          G-CSF SLDE: Accession: RF00183 - G-CSF factor stem-loop destabilising element (SLDE)
   6159..6626    +  CDS            B (fragment): PORTL_LAMBD - Experimental evidence at protein level: Swiss-Prot protein existence level 1. Forms the portal vertex of the capsid (PubMed:6228056, PubMed:6232391). This portal plays critical roles in head assembly, genome packaging, neck/tail attachment, and genome ejection (Probable). The portal protein multimerizes as a single ring-shaped homododecamer arranged around a central channel (PubMed:6232391). Binds to the terminase subunits to form the packaging machine (PubMed:7799432). From Escherichia phage lambda (Bacteriophage lambda).
   6664..6680    -  protein_bind   lac operator: The lac repressor binds to the lac operator to inhibit transcription in E. coli. This inhibition can be relieved by adding lactose or isopropyl-β-D-thiogalactopyranoside (IPTG). lac repressor encoded by lacI
   6688..6718    -  promoter       lac promoter: promoter for the E. coli lac operon
   6733..6754    -  protein_bind   CAP binding site: CAP binding activates transcription in the presence of cAMP. E. coli catabolite activator protein
   6767..6859    -  CDS            lacI (fragment): lac repressor; lacI; The lac repressor binds to the lac operator to inhibit transcription in E. coli. This inhibition can be relieved by adding lactose or isopropyl-β-D-thiogalactopyranoside (IPTG).
   7042..7630    -  rep_origin     ori: high-copy-number ColE1/pMB1/pBR322/pUC origin of replication
   7801..718     -  CDS            AmpR (across the origin): β-lactamase; bla; confers resistance to ampicillin, carbenicillin, and related antibiotics
>Addgene plasmid #200197 | NLS-Halo | addgene full sequence | sequence record 392744 | Addgene NGS Result
ACCCACGCTCACCGGCTCCAGATTTATCAGCAATAAACCAGCCAGCCGGAAGGGCCGAGCGCAGAAGTGG
TCCTGCAACTTTATCCGCCTCCATCCAGTCTATTAATTGTTGCCGGGAAGCTAGAGTAAGTAGTTCGCCG
GTTAATAGTTTACGCAACGTTGTTGCCATTGCTACAGGCATCGTGGTGTCGCGCTCGTCGTTTGGTATGG
CTTCATTCAGCTCCGGTTCCCAACGATCAAGGCGAGTTACATGATCCCCCATGTTGTGCAAAAAAGCGGT
TAGCTCCTTCGGTCCTCCGATCGTTGTCAGAAGTAAGTTGGCCGCAGTGTTATCACTCATGGTTATGGCA
GCACTGCATAATTCTCTTACTGTCATGCCATCCGTAAGATGCTTTTCTGTGACTGGTGAGTACTCAACCA
AGTCATTCTGAGAATAGTGTATGCGGCGACCGAGTTGCTCTTGCCCGGCGTCAATACGGGATAATACCGC
GCCACATAGCAGAACTTTAAAAGTGCTCATCATTGGAAAACGTTCTTCGGGGCGAAAACTCTCAAGGATC
TTACCGCTGTTGAGATCCAGTTCGATGTAACCCACTCGTGCACCCAACTGATCTTCAGCATCTTTTACTT
TCACCAGCGTTTCTGGGTGAGCAAAAACAGGAAGGCAAAATGCCGCAAAAAAGGGAATAAGGGCGACACG
GAAATGTTGAATACTCATACTCTTCCTTTTTCAATATTATTGAAGCATTTATCAGGGTTATTGTCTCATG
AGCGGATACATATTTGAATGTATTTAGAAAAATAAACAAATAGGGGTTCCGCGCACATTTCCCCGAAAAG
TGCCACCTAAATTGTAAGCGTTAATATTTTGTTAAAATTCGCGTTAAATTTTTGTTAAATCAGCTCATTT
TTTAACCAATAGGCCGAAATCGGCAAAATCCCTTATAAATCAAAAGGATAGACCGAGATAGGGT
[37 nt withheld, positions 975-1011]
AAAGAACGTGGACTCCAACGTCAAAGG
[49 nt withheld, positions 1039-1087]
T
[91 nt withheld, positions 1089-1179]
G
[124 nt withheld, positions 1181-1304]
CCCATTCGCCATTCAGGCTGCGCAACTGTTGGGAAGGGCGATCGGTGCGGGCCTCTTCGCTATTACGCCA
GCTGGCGAAAGGGGGATGTGCTGCAAGGCGATTAAGTTGGGTAACGCCAGGGTTTTCCCAGTCACGACAT
TGTAAAACGACGGCCAGTGAGCGCGCCTCGTTCATTCACGTTTTTGAACCCGTGGAGGACGGGCAGACTC
GCGGTGCAAATGTGTTTTACAGCGTGATGGAGCAGATGAAGATGCTCGACACGCTGCAGAACACGCAGCT
AGATTAACCCTAGAAAGATAATCATATTGTGACGTACGTTAAAGATAATCATGTGTAAAATTGACGCATG
TGTTTTATCGGTCTGTATATCGAGGTTTATTTATTAATTTGAATAGATATTAAGTTTTATTATATTTACA
CTTACATACTAATAATAAATTCAACAAACAATTTATTTATGTTTATTTATTTATTAAAAAAAACAAAAAC
TCAAAATTTCTTCTATAAAGTAACAAAACTTTTATGAGGGACAGCCCCCCCCCCAAAGCCCCCAGGGATG
TAATTACGTCCCTCCCCCGCTAGGGGGCAGCAGCGAGCCGCCCGGGGCTCCGCTCCGGTCCGGCGCTCCC
CCCGCATCCCCGAGCCGGCAGCGTGCGGGGACAGCCCGGGCACGGGGAAGGTGGCACGGGATCGCTTTCC
TCTGAACGCTTCTCGCTGCTCTTTGAGCCTGCAGACACCTGGGGGGATACGGGGAAAAGGCCTCCACGGC
CAAGGATCTGCGATCGCTCCGGTGCCCGCCAGTGGGCAGAGCGCACATCGCCCACAGTCCCCGAGAAGTT
GGGGGGAGGGGTCGGCAATTGAACGGGTGCCTAGAGAAGGTGGCGCGGGGTAAACTGGGAAAGTGATGTC
GTGTACTGGCTCCGCCTTTTTCCCGAGGGTGGGGGAGAACCGTATATAAGTGCAGTAGTCGCCGTGAACG
TTCTTTTTCGCAACGGGTTTGCCGCCAGAACACAGCTGAAGCTTCGAGGGGCTCGCATCTCTCCTTCACG
CGCCCGCCGCCCTACCTGAGGCCGCCATCCACGCCGGTTGAGTCGCGTTCTGCCGCCTCCCGCCTGTGGT
GCCTCCTGAACTGCGTCCGCCGTCTAGGTAAGTTTAAAGCTCAGGTCGAGACCGGGCCTTTGTCCGGCGC
TCCCTTGGAGCCTACCTAGACTCAGCCGGCTCTCCACGCTTTGCCTGACCCTGCTTGCTCAACTCTACGT
CTTTGTTTCGTTTTCTGTTCTGCGCCGTTACAGATCCAAGCTGTGACCGGCGCCTACTCTAGCCACCATG
GACTACAAAGACCATGACGGTGATTATAAAGATCATGACATCGATTACAAGGATGACGATGACAAGCTTC
CAAAAAAGAAGAGAAAGGTAGATCCCAAGAAAAAGAGAAAGGTCGATCCAAAGAAGAAAAGAAAAGTGGG
CTCCATGGCAGAAATCGGTACTGGCTTTCCATTCGACCCCCATTATGTGGAAGTCCTGGGCGAGCGCATG
CACTACGTCGATGTTGGTCCGCGCGATGGCACCCCTGTGCTGTTCCTGCACGGTAACCCGACCTCCTCCT
ACGTGTGGCGCAACATCATCCCGCATGTTGCACCGACCCATCGCTGCATTGCTCCAGACCTGATCGGTAT
GGGCAAATCCGACAAACCAGACCTGGGTTATTTCTTCGACGACCACGTCCGCTTCATGGATGCCTTCATC
GAAGCCCTGGGTCTGGAAGAGGTCGTCCTGGTCATTCACGACTGGGGCTCCGCTCTGGGTTTCCACTGGG
CCAAGCGCAATCCAGAGCGCGTCAAAGGTATTGCATTTATGGAGTTCATCCGCCCTATCCCGACCTGGGA
CGAATGGCCAGAATTTGCCCGCGAGACCTTCCAGGCCTTCCGCACCACCGACGTCGGCCGCAAGCTGATC
ATCGATCAGAACGTTTTTATCGAGGGTACGCTGCCGATGGGTGTCGTCCGCCCGCTGACTGAAGTCGAGA
TGGACCATTACCGCGAGCCGTTCCTGAATCGTGTTGACCGCGAGCCACTGTGGCGCTTCCCAAACGAGCT
GCCAATCGCCGGTGAGCCAGCGAACATCGTCGCGCTGGTCGAAGAATACATGGACTGGCTGCACCAGTCC
CCTGTCCCGAAGCTGCTGTTCTGGGGCACCCCAGGCGTTCTGATCCCACCGGCCGAAGCCGCTCGCCTGG
CCAAAAGCCTGCCTAACTGCAAGGCTGTGGACATCGGCCCGGGTCTGAATCTGCTGCAAGAAGACAACCC
GGACCTGATCGGCAGCGAGATCGCGCGCTGGCTGTCGACGCTCGAGATTTCCGGCGAGCCAACCACTGAG
GATCTGTACTTTCAGAGCGATAACTCCGGACTCAGATCCGCGGCCGCGCCCCTCTCCCTCCCCCCCCCCT
AACGTTACTGGCCGAAGCCGCTTGGAATAAGGCCGGTGTGCGTTTGTCTATATGTTATTTTCCACCATAT
TGCCGTCTTTTGGCAATGTGAGGGCCCGGAAACCTGGCCCTGTCTTCTTGACGAGCATTCCTAGGGGTCT
TTCCCCTCTCGCCAAAGGAATGCAAGGTCTGTTGAATGTCGTGAAGGAAGCAGTTCCTCTGGAAGCTTCT
TGAAGACAAACAACGTCTGTAGCGACCCTTTGCAGGCAGCGGAACCCCCCACCTGGCGACAGGTGCCTCT
GCGGCCAAAAGCCACGTGTATAAGATACACCTGCAAAGGCGGCACAACCCCAGTGCCACGTTGTGAGTTG
GATAGTTGTGGAAAGAGTCAAATGGCTCTCCTCAAGCGTATTCAACAAGGGGCTGAAGGATGCCCAGAAG
GTACCCCATTGTATGGGATCTGATCTGGGGCCTCGGTGCACATGCTTTACATGTGTTTAGTCGAGGTTAA
AAAAACGTCTAGGCCCCCCGAACCACGGGGACGTGGTTTTCCTTTGAAAAACACGATAATACCTCCGGAA
TGATTGAACAAGATGGATTGCACGCAGGTTCTCCGGCCGCTTGGGTGGAGAGGCTATTCGGCTATGACTG
GGCACAACAGACAATCGGCTGCTCTGATGCCGCCGTGTTCCGGCTGTCAGCGCAGGGGCGCCCGGTTCTT
TTTGTCAAGACCGACCTGTCCGGTGCCCTGAATGAACTGCAGGACGAGGCAGCGCGGCTATCGTGGCTGG
CCGCGACGGGCGTTCCTTGCGCAGCTGTGCTCGACGTTGTCACTGAAGCGGGAAGGGACTGGCTGCTATT
GGGCGAAGTGCCGGGGCAGGATCTCCTGTCATCTCACCTTGCTCCTGCCGAGAAAGTATCCATCATGGCT
GATGCAATGCGGCGGCTGCATACGCTTGATCCGGCTACCTGCCCATTCGACCACCAAGCGAAACATCGCA
TCGAGCGAGCACGTACTCGGATGGAAGCCGGTCTTGTCGATCAGGATGATCTGGACGAAGAGCATCAGGG
GCTCGCGCCAGCCGAACTGTTCGCCAGGCTCAAGGCGCGCATGCCCGACGGCGAGGATCTCGTCGTGACC
CATGGCGATGCCTGCTTGCCGAATATCATGGTGGAAAATGGCCGCTTTTCTGGATTCATCGACTGTGGCC
GGCTGGGTGTGGCGGACCGCTATCAGGACATAGCGTTGGCTACCCGTGATATTGCTGAAGAGCTTGGCGG
CGAATGGGCTGACCGCTTCCTCGTGCTTTACGGTATCGCCGCTCCCGATTCGCAGCGCATCGCCTTCTAT
CGCCTTCTTGACGAGTTCTTCTGAGTCGACAATCAACCTCTGGATTACAAAATTTGTGAAAGATTGACTG
GTATTCTTAACTATGTTGCTCCTTTTACGCTATGTGGATACGCTGCTTTAATGCCTTTGTATCATGCGTT
AACTAAACTTGTTTATTGCAGCTTATAATGGTTACAAATAAAGCAATAGCATCACAAATTTCACAAATAA
AGCATTTTTTTCACTGCATTCTAGTTGTGGTTTGTCCAAACTCATCAATGTATCTTATCATGTCTGGAAT
TGACTCAAATGATGTCAATTAGTCTATCAGAAGCTCATCTGGTCTCCCTTCCGGGGGACAAGACATCCCT
GTTTAATATTTAAACAGCAGTGTTCCCAAACTGGGTTCTTATATCCCTTGCTCTGGTCAACCAGGTTGCA
GGGTTTCCTGTCCCCACAGGAACGAAGTCCCTAAAGAAACAGTGGCAGCCAGGTTTAGCCCCGGAATTGA
CTGGATTCCTTTTTTAGGGCCCATTGGTATGGCTTTTTCCCCGTATCCCCCCAGGTGTCTGCAGGCTCAA
AGAGCAGCGAGAAGCGTTCAGAGGAAAGCGATCCCGTGCCACCTTCCCCGTGCCCGGGCTGTCCCCGCAC
GCTGCCGGCACGGGGATGCGGGGGGAGCGCCGGACCGGAGCGGAGCCCCGGGCGGCTCGCTGCCGCCCCC
TAGCGGGGGAGGGACGTAATTACATCCCTGGGGGCTTTGGGGGGGGGGCTGTCCCCGATATCTATAACAA
GAAAATATATATATAATAAGTTATCACGTAAGTAGAACATGAAATAACAATATAATTATCGTATGAGTTA
AATCTTAAAAGTCACGTAAAAGATAATCATGCGTCATTTTGACTCACGCGGTCGTTATAGTTCAAAATCA
GTGACACTTACCGCATTGACAAGCACGCCTCACGGGAGCTCCAAGCGGCGACTGAGATGTCCTAAATGCA
CAGCGACGGATTCGCGCTATTTAGAAAGAGAGAGCAATATTTCAAGAATGCATGCGTCAATTTTACGCAG
ACTATCTTTCTAGGGTTAATCTAGCTGCATCAGGATCATATCGTCGGGTCTTTTTTCCGGCTCAGTCATC
GCCCAAGCTGGCGCTATCTGGGCATCGGGGAGGAAGAAGCCCGTGCCTTTTCCCGCGAGGTTGAAGCGGC
ATGGAAAGAGTTTGCCGAGGATGACTGCTGCTGCATTGACGTTGAGCGAAAACGCACGTTTACCATGATG
ATTCGGGAAGGTGTGGCCATGCACGCCTTTAACGGTGAACTGTTCGTTCAGGCCACCTGGGATACCAGTT
CGTCGCGGCTTTTCCGGACACAGTTCCGGATGGTCAGCCCGAAGCGCATCAGCAACCCGAACAATACCGG
CGACAGCCGGAACTGCCGTGCCGGTGTGCTGATTAATGACAGCGGTGCGGCGCTGGGATATTACGTCAGC
GAGGACGGGTATCCTGGCTGGATGCCGCAGAAATGGACATGGTTACCCCGTGAGTTACCCGGCGGGCGCG
CTTGGCGTAATCATGGTCATAGCTGTTTCCTGTGTGAAATTGTTATCCGCTCACAATTCCACACAACATA
CGAGCCGGAAGCATAAAGTGTAAAGCCTGGGGTGCCTAATGAGTGAGCTAACTCACATTAATTGCGTTGC
GCTCACTGCCCGCTTTCCAGTCGGGAAACCTGTCGTGCCAGCTGCATTAATGAATCGGCCAACGCGCGGG
GAGAGGCGGTTTGCGTATTGGGCGCTCTTCCGCTTCCTCGCTCACTGACTCGCTGCGCTCGGTCGTTCGG
CTGCGGCGAGCGGTATCAGCTCACTCAAAGGCGGTAATACGGTTATCCACAGAATCAGGGGATAACGCAG
GAAAGAACATGTGAGCAAAAGGCCAGCAAAAGGCCAGGAACCGTAAAAAGGCCGCGTTGCTGGCGTTTTT
CCATAGGCTCCGCCCCCCTGACGAGCATCACAAAAATCGACGCTCAAGTCAGAGGTGGCGAAACCCGACA
GGACTATAAAGATACCAGGCGTTTCCCCCTGGAAGCTCCCTCGTGCGCTCTCCTGTTCCGACCCTGCCGC
TTACCGGATACCTGTCCGCCTTTCTCCCTTCGGGGAGCGTGGCGCTTTCTCATAGCTCACGCTGTAGGTA
TCTCAGTTCGGTGTAGGTCGTTCGCTCCAAGCTGGGCTGTGTGCACGAACCCCCCGTTCAGCCCGACCGC
TGCGCCTTATCCGGTAACTATCGTCTTGAGTCCAACCCGGTAAGACACGACTTATCGCCACTGGCAGCAG
CCACTGGTAACAGGATTAGCAGAGCGAGGTATGTAGGCGGTGCTACAGAGTTCTTGAAGTGGTGGCCTAA
CTACGGCTACACTAGAAGAACAGTATTTGGTATCTGCGCTCTGCTGAAGCCAGTTACCTTCGGAAAAAGA
GTTGGTAGCTCTTGATCCGGCAAACAAACCACCGCTGGTAGCGGTGGTTTTTTTGTTTGCAAGCAGCAGA
TTACGCGCAGAAAAAAAGGATCTCAAGAAGATCCTTTGATCTTTTCTACGGGGTCTGACGCTCAGTGGAA
CGAAAACTCACGTTAAGGGATTTTGGTCATGAGATTATCAAAAAGGATCTTCGCCTAGATCCTTTTAAAT
TAAAAATGAAGTCTTAAATCAATCTAAAGTATATATGAGTAAACTTGGTCTGACAGTTACCAATGTTTAA
TCAGTGAGGCACCTATCTCAGCGATCTGTCTATTTCGTTCATCCATAGTTGCCTGACTCCCCGTCGTGTA
GATAACTACGATACGGGAGGGCTTACCATCTGGCCCCAGTGCTGCAATGATACCGCGAG
